Addgene plasmid #49824: SRAcode_in_pUC57_v3(419-999)
Purpose: for transcribing SRA nucl 419-999 of NM_001035235 with T7
Depositing lab: Thomas Cech. Depositing organization: University of Colorado, Boulder. Publication: Structure and function of steroid receptor RNA activator protein, the proposed partner of SRA noncoding RNA. McKay DB, Xi L, Barthel KK, Cech TR. J Mol Biol. 2014 Apr 17;426(8):1766-85. doi: 10.1016/j.jmb.2014.01.006. Epub 2014 Jan 30. PubMed 24486609.
Backbone
  Vector backbone: pUC57
  Backbone manufacturer: unknown
  Backbone size w/o insert (bp): 2710
  Total vector size (bp): 3061
  Vector type: Bacterial Expression
Growth in bacteria
  Bacterial resistance: Ampicillin, 100 μg/mL
  Growth temperature: 37°C
  Growth strain: XL10 Gold
  Copy number: High Copy
Gene/Insert
  Gene/Insert name: steroid receptor RNA activator RNA coding (alt name: SRA)
  Species: H. sapiens (human)
  Insert size (bp): 581
  Mutation: KpnI site at 5' start of RNA coding seq
  GenBank ID: NM_001035235
  Entrez Gene: SRA1 (a.k.a. SRA, SRAP, STRAA1, pp7684)
  Promoter: T7
  Cloning method: Restriction Enzyme; 5′ cloning site NdeI (not destroyed); 3′ cloning site SalI (not destroyed)
  Sequencing primers: 5′ GGCTTAACTATGCGGCATCAGAGC; 3′ CAGCTATGACCATGATTACGCC
Terms and licenses: Academic/Nonprofit Terms; Industry Terms: Not Available to Industry
How to cite: SRAcode_in_pUC57_v3(419-999) was a gift from Thomas Cech (Addgene plasmid # 49824 ; http://n2t.net/addgene:49824 ; RRID:Addgene_49824)
