[The description below was written by a language model from this plasmid's Addgene catalogue record and pLannotate feature annotations shown in this document.]
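Description:
SRAcode_in_pUC57_v3(419-999) is a small (about 3.1 kb) pUC57-based bacterial plasmid that serves as a template for in vitro transcription of a defined segment of the human steroid receptor RNA activator (SRA1) transcript. It is propagated in E. coli as a high-copy plasmid through the ColE1/pUC-type origin and is selected with ampicillin via the β-lactamase gene and its native promoter. The annotation also picks up remnants of the pUC lineage: the lac promoter, lac operator and CAP binding site, along with short fragments called as lacI, bom and rop. These are backbone leftovers and are not functional parts of the design. The lac elements lie downstream of the insert and point in the opposite direction.

The payload is a 581 bp insert corresponding to nucleotides 419–999 of the SRA1 reference mRNA, cloned between NdeI and SalI sites that are both retained. A T7 promoter sits immediately upstream, so T7 RNA polymerase can produce this RNA fragment. The record notes that a KpnI site was introduced at the 5′ start of the RNA-coding sequence. The automated annotation marks part of the insert as a fragment of the SRA1 coding sequence, which fits with the region overlapping the open reading frame for the SRA protein (SRAP). However, no features for bacterial translation are annotated, and the stated purpose is RNA synthesis rather than protein production, despite the "bacterial expression" classification. The recorded backbone and insert sizes sum to more than the total plasmid size, which suggests that part of the pUC57 sequence was removed during cloning. The associated work concerns the structure and function of SRAP and its proposed partnership with SRA noncoding RNA, so the plasmid most likely supplied defined SRA RNA for that study, though the record does not state the specific assays.
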