Features (pLannotate 1.2.2; 11 found; start..end, strand, type, name):
    137..188     +  misc_feature   bom (fragment): basis of mobility region from pBR322
    189..207     +  promoter       T7 promoter: promoter for bacteriophage T7 RNA polymerase
    398..793     +  CDS            SRA1 (fragment): SRA1_HUMAN - Experimental evidence at protein level: Swiss-Prot protein existence level 1. Functional RNA which acts as a transcriptional coactivator that selectively enhances steroid receptor-mediated transactivation ligand-independently through a mechanism involving the modulating N- terminal domain (AF-1) of steroid receptors. Also mediates transcriptional coactivation of steroid receptors ligand-dependently through the steroid-binding domain (AF-2). Enhances cellular proliferation and differentiation and promotes apoptosis in vivo. May play a role in tumorigenesis. From Homo sapiens (Human
    864..880     -  protein_bind   lac operator: The lac repressor binds to the lac operator to inhibit transcription in E. coli. This inhibition can be relieved by adding lactose or isopropyl-β-D-thiogalactopyranoside (IPTG). lac repressor encoded by lacI
    888..918     -  promoter       lac promoter: promoter for the E. coli lac operon
    933..954     -  protein_bind   CAP binding site: CAP binding activates transcription in the presence of cAMP. E. coli catabolite activator protein
    967..1060    -  CDS            lacI (fragment): lac repressor; lacI; The lac repressor binds to the lac operator to inhibit transcription in E. coli. This inhibition can be relieved by adding lactose or isopropyl-β-D-thiogalactopyranoside (IPTG).
   1242..1830    -  rep_origin     ori: high-copy-number ColE1/pMB1/pBR322/pUC origin of replication
   2001..2861    -  CDS            AmpR: β-lactamase; bla; confers resistance to ampicillin, carbenicillin, and related antibiotics
   2862..2966    -  promoter       AmpR promoter: bla
   3061..35      +  CDS            rop (fragment) (across the origin): Rop protein, which maintains plasmids at low copy number; rop
>Addgene plasmid #49824 | SRAcode_in_pUC57_v3(419-999) | depositor full sequence | sequence record 74346 | SRAcode_in_pUC57_v3(419-999) sequence 3061 bps
TCGCGCGTTTCGGTGATGACGGTGAAAACCTCTGACACATGCAGCTCCCGGAGACGGTCACAGCTTGTCT
GTAAGCGGATGCCGGGAGCAGACAAGCCCGTCAGGGCGCGTCAGCGGGTGTTGGCGGGTGTCGGGGCTGG
CTTAACTATGCGGCATCAGAGCAGATTGTACTGAGAGTGCACCATATGTAATACGACTCACTATAGGTAC
CTTTGGTGCCTTGTGACCAGGGCCCTGATGGTTCATTAGATGGAGCCTTCGAGTCTTAGGGAGTTGCCGC
AGGGTCCCCACAGCGGCTCCCGACGGTTGTGAACCAGCATCCATCCTCCACGGATTCCGGCAACCCGCCT
GGCCCTGGACGTGTCTCAACTGGCCCGCGTGAGGGGCCGCCCCGGAAATGACGCGCTGCCCCGCTGGCCA
AGCGGAAGTGGAGATGGCGGAGCTGTACGTGAAGCCGGGCAACAAGGAACGCGGCTGGAACGACCCGCCG
CAGTTCTCATACGGGCTGCAGACCCAGGCCGGCGGACCCAGGCGCTCGCTGCTTACCAAGAGGGTAGCCG
CACCCCAGGATGGATCCCCCAGAGTCCCCGCATCAGAGACTTCTCCTGGGCCTCCCCCAATGGGGCCTCC
ACCTCCTTCAAGTAAGGCTCCCAGGTCCCCACCTGTGGGGAGTGGTCCTGCCTCTGGCGTGGAGCCCACA
AGTTTCCCAGTCGAGTCTGAGGCTGTGATGGAGGATGTGCTGAGACCTTTGGAACAGGCATTGGAAGACT
GCCGTGGCCACACAAGGAAGCGAAGAGCGTCGACTGCAGAGGCCTGCATGCAAGCTTGGCGTAATCATGG
TCATAGCTGTTTCCTGTGTGAAATTGTTATCCGCTCACAATTCCACACAACATACGAGCCGGAAGCATAA
AGTGTAAAGCCTGGGGTGCCTAATGAGTGAGCTAACTCACATTAATTGCGTTGCGCTCACTGCCCGCTTT
CCAGTCGGGAAACCTGTCGTGCCAGCTGCATTAATGAATCGGCCAACGCGCGGGGAGAGGCGGTTTGCGT
ATTGGGCGCCCTTCCGCTTCCTCGCTCACTGACTCGCTGCGCTCGGTCGTTCGGCTGCGGCGAGCGGTAT
CAGCTCACTCAAAGGCGGTAATACGGTTATCCACAGAATCAGGGGATAACGCAGGAAAGAACATGTGAGC
AAAAGGCCAGCAAAAGGCCAGGAACCGTAAAAAGGCCGCGTTGCTGGCGTTTTTCCATAGGCTCCGCCCC
CCTGACGAGCATCACAAAAATCGACGCTCAAGTCAGAGGTGGCGAAACCCGACAGGACTATAAAGATACC
AGGCGTTTCCCCCTGGAAGCTCCCTCGTGCGCTCTCCTGTTCCGACCCTGCCGCTTACCGGATACCTGTC
CGCCTTTCTCCCTTCGGGAAGCGTGGCGCTTTCTCATAGCTCACGCTGTAGGTATCTCAGTTCGGTGTAG
GTCGTTCGCTCCAAGCTGGGCTGTGTGCACGAACCCCCCGTTCAGCCCGACCGCTGCGCCTTATCCGGTA
ACTATCGTCTTGAGTCCAACCCGGTAAGACACGACTTATCGCCACTGGCAGCAGCCACTGGTAACAGGAT
TAGCAGAGCGAGGTATGTAGGCGGTGCTACAGAGTTCTTGAAGTGGTGGCCTAACTACGGCTACACTAGA
AGAACAGTATTTGGTATCTGCGCTCTGCTGAAGCCAGTTACCTTCGGAAAAAGAGTTGGTAGCTCTTGAT
CCGGCAAACAAACCACCGCTGGTAGCGGTGGTTTTTTTGTTTGCAAGCAGCAGATTACGCGCAGAAAAAA
AGGATCTCAAGAAGATCCTTTGATCTTTTCTACGGGGTCTGACGCTCAGTGGAACGAAAACTCACGTTAA
GGGATTTTGGTCATGAGATTATCAAAAAGGATCTTCACCTAGATCCTTTTAAATTAAAAATGAAGTTTTA
AATCAATCTAAAGTATATATGAGTAAACTTGGTCTGACAGTTACCAATGCTTAATCAGTGAGGCACCTAT
CTCAGCGATCTGTCTATTTCGTTCATCCATAGTTGCCTGACTCCCCGTCGTGTAGATAACTACGATACGG
GAGGGCTTACCATCTGGCCCCAGTGCTGCAATGATACCGCGAGACCCACGCTCACCGGCTCCAGATTTAT
CAGCAATAAACCAGCCAGCCGGAAGGGCCGAGCGCAGAAGTGGTCCTGCAACTTTATCCGCCTCCATCCA
GTCTATTAATTGTTGCCGGGAAGCTAGAGTAAGTAGTTCGCCAGTTAATAGTTTGCGCAACGTTGTTGCC
ATTGCTACAGGCATCGTGGTGTCACGCTCGTCGTTTGGTATGGCTTCATTCAGCTCCGGTTCCCAACGAT
CAAGGCGAGTTACATGATCCCCCATGTTGTGCAAAAAAGCGGTTAGCTCCTTCGGTCCTCCGATCGTTGT
CAGAAGTAAGTTGGCCGCAGTGTTATCACTCATGGTTATGGCAGCACTGCATAATTCTCTTACTGTCATG
CCATCCGTAAGATGCTTTTCTGTGACTGGTGAGTACTCAACCAAGTCATTCTGAGAATAGTGTATGCGGC
GACCGAGTTGCTCTTGCCCGGCGTCAATACGGGATAATACCGCGCCACATAGCAGAACTTTAAAAGTGCT
CATCATTGGAAAACGTTCTTCGGGGCGAAAACTCTCAAGGATCTTACCGCTGTTGAGATCCAGTTCGATG
TAACCCACTCGTGCACCCAACTGATCTTCAGCATCTTTTACTTTCACCAGCGTTTCTGGGTGAGCAAAAA
CAGGAAGGCAAAATGCCGCAAAAAAGGGAATAAGGGCGACACGGAAATGTTGAATACTCATACTCTTCCT
TTTTCAATATTATTGAAGCATTTATCAGGGTTATTGTCTCATGAGCGGATACATATTTGAATGTATTTAG
AAAAATAAACAAATAGGGGTTCCGCGCACATTTCCCCGAAAAGTGCCACCTGACGTCTAAGAAACCATTA
TTATCATGACATTAACCTATAAAAATAGGCGTATCACGAGGCCCTTTCGTC
