>Addgene plasmid #49824 | SRAcode_in_pUC57_v3(419-999) | addgene partial sequence | sequence record 77419 | M13-Rev 5'-CAGGAAACAGCTATGACC-3'
CTGCAGTCGACGCTCTTCGCTTCCTTGTGTGGCCACGGCAGTCTTCCAATGCCTGTTCCAAAGGTCTCAG
CACATCCTCCATCACAGCCTCAGACTCGACTGGGAAACTTGTGGGCTCCACGCCAGAGGCAGGACCACTC
CCCACAGGTGGGGACCTGGGAGCCTTACTTGAAGGAGGTGGAGGCCCCATTGGGGGAGGCCCAGGAGAAG
TCTCTGATGCGGGGACTCTGGGGGATCCATCCTGGGGTGCGGCTACCCTCTTGGTAAGCAGCGAGCGCCT
GGGTCCGCCGGCCTGGGTCTGCAGCCCGTATGAGAACTGCGGCGGGTCGTTCCAGCCGCGTTCCTTGTTG
CCCGGCTTCACGTACAGCTCCGCCATCTCCACTTCCGCTTGGCCAGCGGGGCAGCGCGTCATTTCCGGGG
CGGCCCCTCACGCGGGCCAGTTGAGACACGTCCAGGGCCAGGCGGGTTGCCGGAATCCGTGGAGGATGGA
TGCTGGTTCACAACCGTCGGGAGCCGCTGTGGGGACCCTGCGGCAACTCCCTAAGACTCGAAGGCTCCAT
CTAATGAACCATCAGGGCCCTGGTCACAAGGCACCAAAGGTACCTATAGTGAGTCGTATTACATATGGTG
CACTCTCAGTACAATCTGCTCTGATGCCGCATAGTTAAGCCAGCCCCGACACCCGCCAACACCCGCTGAC
GCGCCCTGACGGGCTTGTCTGCTCCCGGCATCCGCTTACAGACAAGCTGTGACCGTCTCCGGGAGCTGCA
TGTGTCAGAGGTTTTCACCGTCATCACCGAAACGCGCGAG
